Addgene plasmid #36798: TAL2391
Depositing lab: Keith Joung. Depositing organization: Massachusetts General Hospital. Publication: FLASH assembly of TALENs for high-throughput genome editing. Reyon D, Tsai SQ, Khayter C, Foden JA, Sander JD, Joung JK. Nat Biotechnol. 2012 Apr 8. doi: 10.1038/nbt.2170. PubMed 22484455.
Backbone
  Vector backbone: JDS71
  Backbone manufacturer: Joung lab (Addgene Plasmid # 32287)
  Backbone size w/o insert (bp): 6447
  Vector type: Mammalian, T7 for in vitro mRNA synthesis
Growth in bacteria
  Bacterial resistance: Ampicillin, 100 μg/mL
  Growth temperature: 37°C
  Growth strain: XL1 Blue
  Copy number: High Copy
Gene/Insert
  Gene/Insert name: FES-TALEN_Right (alt name: FES)
  Species: H. sapiens (human)
  Insert size (bp): 1640
  Entrez Gene: Fes (a.k.a. FPS, c-fes)
  Promoter: CMV
  Tag / fusion protein: 3X Flag (N terminal on backbone); WT FOKI (C terminal on backbone)
  Cloning method: Restriction Enzyme; 5′ cloning site BsmBI (destroyed during cloning); 3′ cloning site BsmBI (destroyed during cloning)
  Sequencing primers: 5′ CMV-F; 3′ BGH-rev
Terms and licenses: Academic/Nonprofit Terms; Industry Terms: Not Available to Industry
Depositor comments: Target binding site: TGGCCCTGGGGGCTGCAC It is strongly recommended that users perform a diagnostic digest to verify this plasmid prior to use. For example, a double digest of the plasmid with BamHI and KpnI should result in two bands at 2.2kb and 5.9kb.
How to cite: TAL2391 was a gift from Keith Joung (Addgene plasmid # 36798 ; http://n2t.net/addgene:36798 ; RRID:Addgene_36798)
