[The description below was written by a language model from this plasmid's Addgene catalogue record.]
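Description:
TAL2391 is a mammalian expression plasmid encoding the right-hand monomer of a TALEN pair directed against the human FES gene (also known as FPS or c-fes). It is built on the JDS71 backbone, a roughly 6.4 kb TALEN expression vector. It is propagated in E. coli as a high-copy plasmid under ampicillin selection. The record does not include a feature table, so the origin of replication and any mammalian selection marker are not stated.

The insert, about 1.6 kb, is an array of TAL effector repeats generated by the FLASH assembly method and cloned into the backbone through BsmBI sites that were destroyed in the process. BsmBI is a type IIS enzyme that cuts outside its recognition sequence, which allows the repeat array to be joined in frame with the flanking sequences supplied by the vector. These backbone-encoded parts add an N-terminal 3X FLAG tag for detection and a C-terminal wild-type FokI nuclease domain. The complete open reading frame is therefore a tagged, sequence-specific DNA-binding array fused to a cleavage domain. Expression in mammalian cells is driven by the CMV promoter. The vector type also lists a T7 promoter, which permits in vitro transcription of mRNA as an alternative way to deliver the nuclease.

Because FokI cleaves as a dimer, this construct is meant to be used with a matching left-hand FES TALEN that binds the opposite half-site. Together the two monomers introduce a double-strand break at the target locus for gene disruption or other genome editing in human cells. The depositor specifies an 18-nucleotide binding site for this monomer and recommends a diagnostic restriction digest to confirm the plasmid before use.
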