>Addgene plasmid #36798 | TAL2391 | depositor partial sequence | sequence record 45991 | TAL2391 sequence 1640 bps
GAACCTGACCCCAGACCAGGTAGTCGCAATCGCGAACAATAATGGGGGAAAGCAAGCCCTGGAAACCGTG
CAAAGGTTGTTGCCGGTCCTTTGTCAAGACCACGGCCTTACACCGGAGCAAGTCGTGGCCATTGCAAATA
ATAACGGTGGCAAACAGGCTCTTGAGACGGTTCAGAGACTTCTCCCAGTTCTCTGTCAAGCCCACGGGCT
GACTCCCGATCAAGTTGTAGCGATTGCGTCGCATGACGGAGGGAAACAAGCATTGGAGACTGTCCAACGG
CTCCTTCCCGTGTTGTGTCAAGCCCACGGTTTGACGCCTGCACAAGTGGTCGCCATCGCCAGCCATGATG
GCGGTAAGCAGGCGCTGGAAACAGTACAGCGCCTGCTGCCTGTACTGTGCCAGGATCATGGACTGACCCC
AGACCAGGTAGTCGCAATCGCGTCACATGACGGGGGAAAGCAAGCCCTGGAAACCGTGCAAAGGTTGTTG
CCGGTCCTTTGTCAAGACCACGGCCTTACACCGGAGCAAGTCGTGGCCATTGCAAGCAATGGGGGTGGCA
AACAGGCTCTTGAGACGGTTCAGAGACTTCTCCCAGTTCTCTGTCAAGCCCACGGGCTGACTCCCGATCA
AGTTGTAGCGATTGCGAATAACAATGGAGGGAAACAAGCATTGGAGACTGTCCAACGGCTCCTTCCCGTG
TTGTGTCAAGCCCACGGTTTGACGCCTGCACAAGTGGTCGCCATCGCCAACAACAACGGCGGTAAGCAGG
CGCTGGAAACAGTACAGCGCCTGCTGCCTGTACTGTGCCAGGATCATGGACTGACCCCAGACCAGGTAGT
CGCAATCGCGAACAATAATGGGGGAAAGCAAGCCCTGGAAACCGTGCAAAGGTTGTTGCCGGTCCTTTGT
CAAGACCACGGCCTTACACCGGAGCAAGTCGTGGCCATTGCAAATAATAACGGTGGCAAACAGGCTCTTG
AGACGGTTCAGAGACTTCTCCCAGTTCTCTGTCAAGCCCACGGGCTGACTCCCGATCAAGTTGTAGCGAT
TGCGAATAACAATGGAGGGAAACAAGCATTGGAGACTGTCCAACGGCTCCTTCCCGTGTTGTGTCAAGCC
CACGGTTTGACGCCTGCACAAGTGGTCGCCATCGCCAGCCATGATGGCGGTAAGCAGGCGCTGGAAACAG
TACAGCGCCTGCTGCCTGTACTGTGCCAGGATCATGGACTGACCCCAGACCAGGTAGTCGCAATCGCGTC
AAACGGAGGGGGAAAGCAAGCCCTGGAAACCGTGCAAAGGTTGTTGCCGGTCCTTTGTCAAGACCACGGC
CTTACACCGGAGCAAGTCGTGGCCATTGCAAATAATAACGGTGGCAAACAGGCTCTTGAGACGGTTCAGA
GACTTCTCCCAGTTCTCTGTCAAGCCCACGGGCTGACTCCCGATCAAGTTGTAGCGATTGCGTCGCATGA
CGGAGGGAAACAAGCATTGGAGACTGTCCAACGGCTCCTTCCCGTGTTGTGTCAAGCCCACGGTTTGACG
CCTGCACAAGTGGTCGCCATCGCCTCCAATATTGGCGGTAAGCAGGCGCTGGAAACAGTACAGCGCCTGC
TGCCTGTACTGTGCCAGGATCATGGACTGA
