>Addgene plasmid #36798 | TAL2391 | addgene partial sequence | sequence record 48098 | CMV-F 5'-CGCAAATGGGCGGTAGGCGTG-3'
TGGCTTATCGAAATTAATACGACTCACTATAGGGAGACCCAAGCTGGCTAGCACCATGGACTACAAAGAC
CATGACGGTGATTATAAAGATCATGACATCGATTACAAGGATGACGATGACAAGATGGCCCCCAAGAAGA
AGAGGAAGGTGGGCATTCACCGCGGGGTACCTATGGTGGACTTGAGGACACTCGGTTATTCGCAACAGCA
ACAGGAGAAAATCAAGCCTAAGGTCAGGAGCACCGTCGCGCAACACCACGAGGCGCTTGTGGGGCATGGC
TTCACTCATGCGCATATTGTCGCGCTTTCACAGCACCCTGCGGCGCTTGGGACGGTGGCTGTCAAATACC
AAGATATGATTGCGGCCCTGCCCGAAGCCACGCACGAGGCAATTGTAGGGGTCGGTAAACAGTGGTCGGG
AGCGCGAGCACTTGAGGCGCTGCTGACTGTGGCGGGTGAGCTTAGGGGGCCTCCGCTCCAGCTCGACACC
GGGCAGCTGCTGAAGATCGCGAAGAGAGGGGGAGTAACAGCGGTAGA
