>Addgene plasmid #36798 | TAL2391 | addgene partial sequence | sequence record 48099 | JDS-TALEN-F 5'-TAGGGGTCGGTAAACAGTGG-3'
TGTGGCGGGTGAGCTTAGGGGGCCTCCGCTCCAGCTCGACACCGGGCAGCTGCTGAAGATCGCGAAGAGA
GGGGGAGTAACAGCGGTAGAGGCAGTGCACGCCTGGCGCAATGCGCTCACCGGGGCCCCCTTGAACCTGA
CCCCAGACCAGGTAGTCGCAATCGCGAACAATAATGGGGGAAAGCAAGCCCTGGAAACCGTGCAAAGGTT
GTTGCCGGTCCTTTGTCAAGACCACGGCCTTACACCGGAGCAAGTCGTGGCCATTGCAAATAATAACGGT
GGCAAACAGGCTCTTGAGACGGTTCAGAGACTTCTCCCAGTTCTCTGTCAAGCCCACGGGCTGACTCCCG
ATCAAGTTGTAGCGATTGCGTCGCATGACGGAGGGAAACAAGCATTGGAGACTGTCCAACGGCTCCTTCC
CGTGTTGTGTCAAGCCCACGGTTTGACGCCTGCACAAGTGGTCGCCATCGCCAGCCATGATGGCGGTAAG
CAGGCGCTGGAAACAGTACAGCGCCTGCTGCCTGTACTGTGCCAGGATCATGGACTGACCCCAGACCAGG
TAGTCGCAATCGCGTCACATGACGGGGGAAAGCAAGCCCTGGAAACCGTGCAAAGGTTGTTGCCGGTCCT
TTGTCAAGACCACGGCCTTACACCGGAGCAAGTCGTGGCCATTGCAAGCAATGGGGGTGGCAAACAGGCT
CTTGAGACGGTTCAGAGACTTCTCCCAGTTCTCTGTCAAGCCCACGGGCTGACTCCCGATCAAGTTGTAG
CGATTGCGAATAACAATGGAGGGAAACAAGCATTGGAGACTGTCCAACGGCTCC
